>Addgene plasmid #42212 | pC1-PIP-SHOW | depositor full sequence | sequence record 69554 | pC1-PIP-SHOW sequence 5896 bps
TAGTTATTAATAGTAATCAATTACGGGGTCATTAGTTCATAGCCCATATATGGAGTTCCGCGTTACATAA
CTTACGGTAAATGGCCCGCCTGGCTGACCGCCCAACGACCCCCGCCCATTGACGTCAATAATGACGTATG
TTCCCATAGTAACGCCAATAGGGACTTTCCATTGACGTCAATGGGTGGAGTATTTACGGTAAACTGCCCA
CTTGGCAGTACATCAAGTGTATCATATGCCAAGTACGCCCCCTATTGACGTCAATGACGGTAAATGGCCC
GCCTGGCATTATGCCCAGTACATGACCTTATGGGACTTTCCTACTTGGCAGTACATCTACGTATTAGTCA
TCGCTATTACCATGGTGATGCGGTTTTGGCAGTACATCAATGGGCGTGGATAGCGGTTTGACTCACGGGG
ATTTCCAAGTCTCCACCCCATTGACGTCAATGGGAGTTTGTTTTGGCACCAAAATCAACGGGACTTTCCA
AAATGTCGTAACAACTCCGCCCCATTGACGCAAATGGGCGGTAGGCGTGTACGGTGGGAGGTCTATATAA
GCAGAGCTGGTTTAGTGAACCGTCAGATCCGCTAGCATGGCCGCAGTGATTCTGGAGAGCATCTTTCTGA
AGCGATCCCAACAGAAAAAGAAAACATCACCTCTAAACTTCAAGAAGCGCCTGTTTCTCTTGACCGTGCA
CAAACTCTCCTACTATAAGTATGACTTTGAACGTGGGAGAAGAGGCAGTAAGAAGGGTTCAATAGATGTT
GAGAAGATCACTTGTGTTGAAACAGTGGTTCCTGAAAAAAATCCTCCTCCAGAAAGACAGATTCCGAGAA
GAGGTGAAGAGTCCAGCGAAATGGAGCAAATTTCAATCATTGAAAGGTTCCCTTATCCCTTCCAGGTTGT
ATATGATGAAGGGCCTCTCTACGTCTTCTCCCCAACTGAAGAACTAAGGAAGCGGTGGATTCACCAGCTC
AAAAACGTAATCCGGTACAACAGTGATCTGGTTCAGAAATATCACCCTTGCTTCTGGATCGATGGGCAGT
ATCTCTGCTGCTCTCAGACAGCCAAAAATGCTATGGGCTGCCAAATTTTGGAGAACGGGGATCCACCGGT
CGCCACCGAGATGGCAAGCCAGCAGGGCGAGACGATGTCCGGACCGCTGCACATTGGTTTGATTCCCACA
GTTGGACCGTACCTGCTACCGCATATTATCCCTATGCTGCACCAGACCTTTCCAAAGCTGGAAATGTATC
TGCATGAAGCACAGACCCACCAGTTACTGGCGCAACTGGACAGCGGCAAACTCGATTGCGTGATCCTCGC
GCTGGTGAAAGAGAGCGAAGCATTCATTGAAGTGCCGTTGTTTGATGAGCCAATGTTGCTGGCTATCTAT
GAAGATCACCCGTGGGCGAACCGCGAATGCGTACCGATGGCCGATCTGGCAGGGGAAAAACTGCTGATGC
TGGAAGATGGTCACTGTTTGCGCGATCAGGCAATGTCCGCCGGCTACAACAGCGACAACGTCTATATCAT
GGCCGACAAGCAGAAGAACGGCATCAAGGCCAACTTCAAGATCCGCCACAACGTCGAGGACGGCAGCGTG
CAGCTCGCCGACCACTACCAGCAGAACACCCCCATCGGCGACGGCCCCGTGCTGCTGCCCGACAACCACT
ACCTGAGCTTCCAGTCCGTCCTGAGCAAAGACCCCAACGAGAAGCGCGATCACATGGTCCTGCTGGAGTT
CGTGACCGCCGCCGGGATCACTCTCGGCATGGACGAGCTGTACAACGTGGATGGCGGTAGCGGTGGCACC
GGCAGCAAGGGCGAGGAGCTGTTCACCGGGGTGGTGCCCATCCTGGTCGAGCTGGACGGCGACGTAAACG
GCCACAAGTTCAGCGTGTCCGGCGAGGGCGAGGGCGATGCCACCTACGGCAAGCTGACCCTGAAGCTGAT
CTGCACCACCGGCAAGCTGCCCGTGCCCTGGCCCACCCTCGTGACCACCCTCGGCTACGGCCTGAAGTGC
TTCGCCCGCTACCCCGACCACATGAAGCAGCACGACTTCTTCAAGTCCGCCATGCCCGAAGGCTACGTCC
AGGAGCGCACCATCTTCTTCAAGGACGACGGCAACTACAAGACCCGCGCCGAGGTGAAGTTCGAGGGCGA
CACCCTGGTGAACCGCATCGAGCTGAAGGGCATCGGCTTCAAGGAGGACGGCAACATCCTGGGGCACAAG
CTGGAGTACAACGGCACCGGTTTCTGTTTTGAAGCCGGGGCGGATGAAGATACACACTTCCGCGCGACCA
GCCTGGAAACTCTGCGCAACATGGTGGCGGCAGGTAGCGGGATCACTTTACTGCCAGCGCTGGCTGTGCC
GCCGGAGCGCAAACGCGATGGGGTTGTTTATCTGCCGTGCATTAAGCCGGAACCACGCCGCACTATTGGC
CTGGTTTATCGTCCTGGCTCACCGCTGCGCAGCCGCTATGAGCAGCTGGCAGAGGCCATCCGCGCAAGAA
TGGATGGCCATTTCGATAAAGTTTTAAAACAGGCGGTTTAAAGCGGCCGCGACTCTAGATCATAATCAGC
CATACCACATTTGTAGAGGTTTTACTTGCTTTAAAAAACCTCCCACACCTCCCCCTGAACCTGAAACATA
AAATGAATGCAATTGTTGTTGTTAACTTGTTTATTGCAGCTTATAATGGTTACAAATAAAGCAATAGCAT
CACAAATTTCACAAATAAAGCATTTTTTTCACTGCATTCTAGTTGTGGTTTGTCCAAACTCATCAATGTA
TCTTAAGGCGTAAATTGTAAGCGTTAATATTTTGTTAAAATTCGCGTTAAATTTTTGTTAAATCAGCTCA
TTTTTTAACCAATAGGCCGAAATCGGCAAAATCCCTTATAAATCAAAAGAATAGACCGAGATAGGGT
[37 nt withheld, positions 2938-2974]
AAAGAACGTGGACTCCAACGTCAAAGG
[49 nt withheld, positions 3002-3050]
T
[91 nt withheld, positions 3052-3142]
G
[124 nt withheld, positions 3144-3267]
CAGGTGGCACTTTTCGGGGAAATGTGCGCGGAACCCCTATTTGTTTATTTTTCTAAATACATTCAAATAT
GTATCCGCTCATGAGACAATAACCCTGATAAATGCTTCAATAATATTGAAAAAGGAAGAGTCCTGAGGCG
GAAAGAACCAGCTGTGGAATGTGTGTCAGTTAGGGTGTGGAAAGTCCCCAGGCTCCCCAGCAGGCAGAAG
TATGCAAAGCATGCATCTCAATTAGTCAGCAACCAGGTGTGGAAAGTCCCCAGGCTCCCCAGCAGGCAGA
AGTATGCAAAGCATGCATCTCAATTAGTCAGCAACCATAGTCCCGCCCCTAACTCCGCCCATCCCGCCCC
TAACTCCGCCCAGTTCCGCCCATTCTCCGCCCCATGGCTGACTAATTTTTTTTATTTATGCAGAGGCCGA
GGCCGCCTCGGCCTCTGAGCTATTCCAGAAGTAGTGAGGAGGCTTTTTTGGAGGCCTAGGCTTTTGCAAA
GATCGATCAAGAGACAGGATGAGGATCGTTTCGCATGATTGAACAAGATGGATTGCACGCAGGTTCTCCG
GCCGCTTGGGTGGAGAGGCTATTCGGCTATGACTGGGCACAACAGACAATCGGCTGCTCTGATGCCGCCG
TGTTCCGGCTGTCAGCGCAGGGGCGCCCGGTTCTTTTTGTCAAGACCGACCTGTCCGGTGCCCTGAATGA
ACTGCAAGACGAGGCAGCGCGGCTATCGTGGCTGGCCACGACGGGCGTTCCTTGCGCAGCTGTGCTCGAC
GTTGTCACTGAAGCGGGAAGGGACTGGCTGCTATTGGGCGAAGTGCCGGGGCAGGATCTCCTGTCATCTC
ACCTTGCTCCTGCCGAGAAAGTATCCATCATGGCTGATGCAATGCGGCGGCTGCATACGCTTGATCCGGC
TACCTGCCCATTCGACCACCAAGCGAAACATCGCATCGAGCGAGCACGTACTCGGATGGAAGCCGGTCTT
GTCGATCAGGATGATCTGGACGAAGAGCATCAGGGGCTCGCGCCAGCCGAACTGTTCGCCAGGCTCAAGG
CGAGCATGCCCGACGGCGAGGATCTCGTCGTGACCCATGGCGATGCCTGCTTGCCGAATATCATGGTGGA
AAATGGCCGCTTTTCTGGATTCATCGACTGTGGCCGGCTGGGTGTGGCGGACCGCTATCAGGACATAGCG
TTGGCTACCCGTGATATTGCTGAAGAGCTTGGCGGCGAATGGGCTGACCGCTTCCTCGTGCTTTACGGTA
TCGCCGCTCCCGATTCGCAGCGCATCGCCTTCTATCGCCTTCTTGACGAGTTCTTCTGAGCGGGACTCTG
GGGTTCGAAATGACCGACCAAGCGACGCCCAACCTGCCATCACGAGATTTCGATTCCACCGCCGCCTTCT
ATGAAAGGTTGGGCTTCGGAATCGTTTTCCGGGACGCCGGCTGGATGATCCTCCAGCGCGGGGATCTCAT
GCTGGAGTTCTTCGCCCACCCTAGGGGGAGGCTAACTGAAACACGGAAGGAGACAATACCGGAAGGAACC
CGCGCTATGACGGCAATAAAAAGACAGAATAAAACGCACGGTGTTGGGTCGTTTGTTCATAAACGCGGGG
TTCGGTCCCAGGGCTGGCACTCTGTCGATACCCCACCGAGACCCCATTGGGGCCAATACGCCCGCGTTTC
TTCCTTTTCCCCACCCCACCCCCCAAGTTCGGGTGAAGGCCCAGGGCTCGCAGCCAACGTCGGGGCGGCA
GGCCCTGCCATAGCCTCAGGTTACTCATATATACTTTAGATTGATTTAAAACTTCATTTTTAATTTAAAA
GGATCTAGGTGAAGATCCTTTTTGATAATCTCATGACCAAAATCCCTTAACGTGAGTTTTCGTTCCACTG
AGCGTCAGACCCCGTAGAAAAGATCAAAGGATCTTCTTGAGATCCTTTTTTTCTGCGCGTAATCTGCTGC
TTGCAAACAAAAAAACCACCGCTACCAGCGGTGGTTTGTTTGCCGGATCAAGAGCTACCAACTCTTTTTC
CGAAGGTAACTGGCTTCAGCAGAGCGCAGATACCAAATACTGTCCTTCTAGTGTAGCCGTAGTTAGGCCA
CCACTTCAAGAACTCTGTAGCACCGCCTACATACCTCGCTCTGCTAATCCTGTTACCAGTGGCTGCTGCC
AGTGGCGATAAGTCGTGTCTTACCGGGTTGGACTCAAGACGATAGTTACCGGATAAGGCGCAGCGGTCGG
GCTGAACGGGGGGTTCGTGCACACAGCCCAGCTTGGAGCGAACGACCTACACCGAACTGAGATACCTACA
GCGTGAGCTATGAGAAAGCGCCACGCTTCCCGAAGGGAGAAAGGCGGACAGGTATCCGGTAAGCGGCAGG
GTCGGAACAGGAGAGCGCACGAGGGAGCTTCCAGGGGGAAACGCCTGGTATCTTTATAGTCCTGTCGGGT
TTCGCCACCTCTGACTTGAGCGTCGATTTTTGTGATGCTCGTCAGGGGGGCGGAGCCTATGGAAAAACGC
CAGCAACGCGGCCTTTTTACGGTTCCTGGCCTTTTGCTGGCCTTTTGCTCACATGTTCTTTCCTGCGTTA
TCCCCTGATTCTGTGGATAACCGTATTACCGCCATGCAT
Features (pLannotate 1.2.2; 14 found; start..end, strand, type, name):
     61..364     +  enhancer       CMV enhancer: human cytomegalovirus immediate early enhancer
    365..568     +  promoter       CMV promoter: human cytomegalovirus (CMV) immediate early promoter
    597..1106    +  CDS            BTK (fragment): BTK_HUMAN - Also known as AGMX1, ATK, BPK. Experimental evidence at protein level: Swiss-Prot protein existence level 1. Non-receptor tyrosine kinase indispensable for B lymphocyte development, differentiation and signaling. Binding of antigen to the B-cell antigen receptor (BCR) triggers signaling that ultimately leads to B-cell activation. After BCR engagement and activation at the plasma membrane, phosphorylates PLCG2 at several sites, igniting the downstream signaling pathway through calcium mobilization, followed by activation of the protein kinase C (PKC) family members. PLCG2 phosphoryl
   1128..2561    +  CDS            HyPer-3: improved fluorescent indicator for intracellular H2O2 (Bilan et al., 2013)
   2578..2661    +  CDS            large T antigen (fragment): large T antigen from SV40 (simian virus 40)
   2684..2805    +  polyA_signal   SV40 poly(A) signal: SV40 polyadenylation signal
   2839..3267    -  rep_origin     f1 ori (sequence partly withheld): f1 bacteriophage origin of replication; arrow indicates direction of (+) strand synthesis
   3294..3398    +  promoter       AmpR promoter: bla
   3400..3757    +  promoter       SV40 promoter: SV40 enhancer and early promoter
   3792..4586    +  CDS            NeoR/KanR: aminoglycoside phosphotransferase from Tn5; aph(3')-II (or nptII); confers resistance to neomycin, kanamycin, and G418 (Geneticin®)
   4607..4759    +  CDS            ble (fragment): BLE_KLEPN - Experimental evidence at protein level: Swiss-Prot protein existence level 1. Binding protein with a strong affinity to the bleomycin family of antibiotics. Binds to CL990; an antimitotic-antibiotic compound. From Klebsiella pneumoniae.
   4818..4865    +  polyA_signal   HSV TK poly(A) signal: herpes simplex virus thymidine kinase polyadenylation signal (Cole and Stacy, 1985)
   4956..4972    -  polyA_signal   bGH poly(A) signal (fragment): bovine growth hormone polyadenylation signal
   5194..5782    +  rep_origin     ori: high-copy-number ColE1/pMB1/pBR322/pUC origin of replication
