[The description below was written by a language model from this plasmid's Addgene catalogue record and pLannotate feature annotations shown in this document.]
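Description:
pC1-PIP-SHOW is a 5.9 kb mammalian expression plasmid built on a pC1-type backbone. It encodes PIP-SHOW (also called BTK-HyPer), a synthetic, genetically encoded fluorescent indicator designed to report phosphatidylinositol 3,4,5-trisphosphate (PIP3) and hydrogen peroxide at the same time. The roughly 2 kb insert sits between NheI and HindIII sites, downstream of the human cytomegalovirus immediate-early enhancer and promoter, and is followed by an SV40 polyadenylation signal.

The feature table shows the open reading frame as two modules in tandem. The first is an N-terminal fragment of human Bruton's tyrosine kinase (BTK), about 510 bp, a position consistent with its PIP3-binding pleckstrin homology region. The second is a HyPer-family H2O2 sensor, which the annotation software matched to HyPer-3; the record itself does not say which HyPer version was used. The expected logic is that the BTK fragment recruits the probe to membranes where PIP3 accumulates, so its relocalisation reports PIP3. The ratiometric HyPer fluorescence reports local peroxide levels from the same molecule.

The plasmid is propagated in E. coli at high copy from a pUC/ColE1-type origin and also carries an f1 origin. A single Tn5 NeoR/KanR gene is driven by both a bacterial bla promoter and the SV40 early promoter and is terminated by the HSV TK poly(A) signal. It provides kanamycin selection in bacteria and should allow G418 selection in mammalian cells. The short large T antigen, ble and bGH poly(A) fragments in the annotation are most likely backbone remnants or partial matches rather than functional elements. The construct is intended for transfection and live-cell imaging of PI3-kinase and redox signalling.
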