Addgene plasmid #42212: pC1-PIP-SHOW
Purpose: Genetically encoded fluorescent indicator for simultaneous PIP3 and hydrogen peroxide detection.
Depositing lab: Vsevolod Belousov. Depositing organization: Shemyakin-Ovchinnikov Institute of Bioorganic Chemistry. Publication: Can we see PIP(3) and hydrogen peroxide with a single probe?. Mishina NM, Bogeski I, Bolotin DA, Hoth M, Niemeyer BA, Schultz C, Zagaynova EV, Lukyanov S, Belousov VV. Antioxid Redox Signal. 2012 Aug 1;17(3):505-12. doi: 10.1089/ars.2012.4574. Epub 2012 Apr 10. PubMed 22369174.
Backbone
  Vector backbone: pC1
  Backbone size w/o insert (bp): 3931
  Total vector size (bp): 5896
  Vector type: Mammalian Expression
Growth in bacteria
  Bacterial resistance: Kanamycin, 50 μg/mL
  Growth temperature: 37°C
  Growth strain: XL1 Blue
  Copy number: High Copy
Gene/Insert
  Gene/Insert name: PIP-SHOW (alt name: BTK-HYPER)
  Species: Synthetic
  Insert size (bp): 1965
  Promoter: CMV
  Cloning method: Restriction Enzyme; 5′ cloning site NheI (not destroyed); 3′ cloning site HindIII (not destroyed)
  Sequencing primers: 5′ cggtgggaggtctatataag; 3′ tgggaggttttttaaagcaag
Terms and licenses: Academic/Nonprofit Terms; Industry Terms: Not Available to Industry
How to cite: pC1-PIP-SHOW was a gift from Vsevolod Belousov (Addgene plasmid # 42212 ; http://n2t.net/addgene:42212 ; RRID:Addgene_42212)
