>Addgene plasmid #42212 | pC1-PIP-SHOW | depositor partial sequence | sequence record 69553 | PIP-SHOW
ATGGCCGCAGTGATTCTGGAGAGCATCTTTCTGAAGCGATCCCAACAGAAAAAGAAAACATCACCTCTAA
ACTTCAAGAAGCGCCTGTTTCTCTTGACCGTGCACAAACTCTCCTACTATAAGTATGACTTTGAACGTGG
GAGAAGAGGCAGTAAGAAGGGTTCAATAGATGTTGAGAAGATCACTTGTGTTGAAACAGTGGTTCCTGAA
AAAAATCCTCCTCCAGAAAGACAGATTCCGAGAAGAGGTGAAGAGTCCAGCGAAATGGAGCAAATTTCAA
TCATTGAAAGGTTCCCTTATCCCTTCCAGGTTGTATATGATGAAGGGCCTCTCTACGTCTTCTCCCCAAC
TGAAGAACTAAGGAAGCGGTGGATTCACCAGCTCAAAAACGTAATCCGGTACAACAGTGATCTGGTTCAG
AAATATCACCCTTGCTTCTGGATCGATGGGCAGTATCTCTGCTGCTCTCAGACAGCCAAAAATGCTATGG
GCTGCCAAATTTTGGAGAACGGGGATCCACCGGTCGCCACCGAGATGGCAAGCCAGCAGGGCGAGACGAT
GTCCGGACCGCTGCACATTGGTTTGATTCCCACAGTTGGACCGTACCTGCTACCGCATATTATCCCTATG
CTGCACCAGACCTTTCCAAAGCTGGAAATGTATCTGCATGAAGCACAGACCCACCAGTTACTGGCGCAAC
TGGACAGCGGCAAACTCGATTGCGTGATCCTCGCGCTGGTGAAAGAGAGCGAAGCATTCATTGAAGTGCC
GTTGTTTGATGAGCCAATGTTGCTGGCTATCTATGAAGATCACCCGTGGGCGAACCGCGAATGCGTACCG
ATGGCCGATCTGGCAGGGGAAAAACTGCTGATGCTGGAAGATGGTCACTGTTTGCGCGATCAGGCAATGT
CCGCCGGCTACAACAGCGACAACGTCTATATCATGGCCGACAAGCAGAAGAACGGCATCAAGGCCAACTT
CAAGATCCGCCACAACGTCGAGGACGGCAGCGTGCAGCTCGCCGACCACTACCAGCAGAACACCCCCATC
GGCGACGGCCCCGTGCTGCTGCCCGACAACCACTACCTGAGCTTCCAGTCCGTCCTGAGCAAAGACCCCA
ACGAGAAGCGCGATCACATGGTCCTGCTGGAGTTCGTGACCGCCGCCGGGATCACTCTCGGCATGGACGA
GCTGTACAACGTGGATGGCGGTAGCGGTGGCACCGGCAGCAAGGGCGAGGAGCTGTTCACCGGGGTGGTG
CCCATCCTGGTCGAGCTGGACGGCGACGTAAACGGCCACAAGTTCAGCGTGTCCGGCGAGGGCGAGGGCG
ATGCCACCTACGGCAAGCTGACCCTGAAGCTGATCTGCACCACCGGCAAGCTGCCCGTGCCCTGGCCCAC
CCTCGTGACCACCCTCGGCTACGGCCTGAAGTGCTTCGCCCGCTACCCCGACCACATGAAGCAGCACGAC
TTCTTCAAGTCCGCCATGCCCGAAGGCTACGTCCAGGAGCGCACCATCTTCTTCAAGGACGACGGCAACT
ACAAGACCCGCGCCGAGGTGAAGTTCGAGGGCGACACCCTGGTGAACCGCATCGAGCTGAAGGGCATCGG
CTTCAAGGAGGACGGCAACATCCTGGGGCACAAGCTGGAGTACAACGGCACCGGTTTCTGTTTTGAAGCC
GGGGCGGATGAAGATACACACTTCCGCGCGACCAGCCTGGAAACTCTGCGCAACATGGTGGCGGCAGGTA
GCGGGATCACTTTACTGCCAGCGCTGGCTGTGCCGCCGGAGCGCAAACGCGATGGGGTTGTTTATCTGCC
GTGCATTAAGCCGGAACCACGCCGCACTATTGGCCTGGTTTATCGTCCTGGCTCACCGCTGCGCAGCCGC
TATGAGCAGCTGGCAGAGGCCATCCGCGCAAGAATGGATGGCCATTTCGATAAAGTTTTAAAACAGGCGG
TTTAA
