>Addgene plasmid #42212 | pC1-PIP-SHOW | addgene partial sequence | sequence record 72884 | CMV-F 5'-CGCAAATGGGCGGTAGGCGTG-3'
TGGTTTAGTGAACCGTCAGATCCGCTAGCATGGCCGCAGTGATTCTGGAGAGCATCTTTCTGAAGCGATC
CCAACAGAAAAAGAAAACATCACCTCTAAACTTCAAGAAGCGCCTGTTTCTCTTGACCGTGCACAAACTC
TCCTACTATAAGTATGACTTTGAACGTGGGAGAAGAGGCAGTAAGAAGGGTTCAATAGATGTTGAGAAGA
TCACTTGTGTTGAAACAGTGGTTCCTGAAAAAAATCCTCCTCCAGAAAGACAGATTCCGAGAAGAGGTGA
AGAGTCCAGCGAAATGGAGCAAATTTCAATCATTGAAAGGTTCCCTTATCCCTTCCAGGTTGTATATGAT
GAAGGGCCTCTCTACGTCTTCTCCCCAACTGAAGAACTAAGGAAGCGGTGGATTCACCAGCTCAAAAACG
TAATCCGGTACAACAGTGATCTGGTTCAGAAATATCACCCTTGCTTCTGGATCGATGGGCAGTATCTCTG
CTGCTCTCAGACAGCCAAAAATGCTATGGGCTGCCAAATTTTGGAGAACGGGGATCCACCGGTCGCCACC
GAGATGGCAAGCCAGCAGGGCGAGACGATGTCCGGACCGCTGCACATTGGTTTGATTCCCACAGTTGGAC
CGTACCTGCTACCGCATATTATCCCTATGCTGCACCAGACCTTTCCAAAGCTGGAAATGTATCTGCATGA
AGCACAGACCCACCAGTTACTGGCGCAACTGGACAGCGGCAAACTCGATTGCGTGATCCTCGCGCTGGTG
AAAGAGAGCGAAGCATTCATTGAAGTGCCGTTGTTTGATGAGCCAATGTTGCTGGCTATCTATGAAGATC
ACCCGTGGGCGAACCGCGAATGCGTACCGATGGCCGATCTGGCAGGGGAAA
