>Addgene plasmid #42212 | pC1-PIP-SHOW | addgene partial sequence | sequence record 73466 | SV40pA-R 5'-GAAATTTGTGATGCTATTGC-3'
TGTTTCAGGTTCAGGGGGAGGTGTGGGAGGTTTTTTAAAGCAAGTAAAACCTCTACAAATGTGGTATGGC
TGATTATGATCTAGAGTCGCGGCCGCTTTAAACCGCCTGTTTTAAAACTTTATCGAAATGGCCATCCATT
CTTGCGCGGATGGCCTCTGCCAGCTGCTCATAGCGGCTGCGCAGCGGTGAGCCAGGACGATAAACCAGGC
CAATAGTGCGGCGTGGTTCCGGCTTAATGCACGGCAGATAAACAACCCCATCGCGTTTGCGCTCCGGCGG
CACAGCCAGCGCTGGCAGTAAAGTGATCCCGCTACCTGCCGCCACCATGTTGCGCAGAGTTTCCAGGCTG
GTCGCGCGGAAGTGTGTATCTTCATCCGCCCCGGCTTCAAAACAGAAACCGGTGCCGTTGTACTCCAGCT
TGTGCCCCAGGATGTTGCCGTCCTCCTTGAAGCCGATGCCCTTCAGCTCGATGCGGTTCACCAGGGTGTC
GCCCTCGAACTTCACCTCGGCGCGGGTCTTGTAGTTGCCGTCGTCCTTGAAGAAGATGGTGCGCTCCTGG
ACGTAGCCTTCGGGCATGGCGGACTTGAAGAAGTCGTGCTGCTTCATGTGGTCGGGGTAGCGGGCGAAGC
ACTTCAGGCCGTAGCCGAGGGTGGTCACGAGGGTGGGCCAGGGCACGGGCAGCTTGCCGGTGGTGCAGAT
CAGCTTCAGGGTCAGCTTGCCGTA
